Addgene plasmid #192243: eIF3k- pMK289 (mAID-mClover-NeoR) plasmid
Purpose: knockin donor vector of mAID-mClover-NeoR to C-terminus of endogenous human eIF3k
Depositing lab: Dieter Wolf. Depositing organization: Xiamen University. Publication: eIF3 mRNA selectivity profiling reveals eIF3k as a cancer-relevant regulator of ribosome content. Duan H, Zhang S, Zarai Y, Ollinger R, Wu Y, Sun L, Hu C, He Y, Tian G, Rad R, Kong X, Cheng Y, Tuller T, Wolf DA. EMBO J. 2023 Jun 15;42(12):e112362. doi: 10.15252/embj.2022112362. Epub 2023 May 8. PubMed 37155573.
Backbone
  Vector backbone: pCR-Blunt II-TOPO vector(Cat#450245)
  Backbone manufacturer: Thermo fisher
  Vector type: Mammalian Expression
  Selectable markers: Neomycin (select with G418)
Growth in bacteria
  Bacterial resistance: Kanamycin, 50 μg/mL
  Growth temperature: 37°C
  Growth strain: DH5alpha
  Copy number: High Copy
Gene/Insert
  Gene/Insert name: eIF3k-knockin-homology arm-mAID-mClover-NeoR
  Species: H. sapiens (human)
  Insert size (bp): 4793
  Entrez Gene: EIF3K (a.k.a. ARG134, EIF3-p28, EIF3S12, HSPC029, M9, MSTP001, PLAC-24, PLAC24, PRO1474, PTD001)
  Cloning method: TOPO Cloning
  Sequencing primers: 5′ CAGGAAACAGCTATGAC; 3′ TGTAAAACGACGGCCAGT
Terms and licenses: Academic/Nonprofit Terms; Industry Terms: Not Available to Industry
Depositor comments: Please visit https://www.biorxiv.org/content/10.1101/2022.08.28.505560v2 for bioRxiv preprint.
How to cite: eIF3k- pMK289 (mAID-mClover-NeoR) plasmid was a gift from Dieter Wolf (Addgene plasmid # 192243 ; http://n2t.net/addgene:192243 ; RRID:Addgene_192243)
