[The description below was written by a language model from this plasmid's Addgene catalogue record and pLannotate feature annotations shown in this document.]
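Description:
eIF3k-pMK289 (mAID-mClover-NeoR) is a homology-directed repair donor plasmid for tagging the C-terminus of the endogenous human EIF3K gene with an auxin-inducible degron and a green fluorescent reporter. It is built in the pCR-Blunt II-TOPO backbone by TOPO cloning. The backbone provides a high-copy ColE1/pUC origin, a Tn5-derived kanamycin resistance gene for bacterial selection, and a BleoR (Zeocin) marker. It also carries the usual lac promoter/operator and lacZα–ccdB remnants, with SP6 and T7 promoters flanking the cloning site. An f1 origin lies inside the insert, apparently carried over with the pMK289-derived cassette.

The roughly 4.8 kb insert consists of human genomic homology arms surrounding the tagging cassette. The arms are not annotated as EIF3K in the feature table. The short "C9orf85" and "C8orf17" fragment calls in these flanking regions are probably spurious matches by the automated annotation rather than real coding features. Between the arms, the mini-AID degron (from Arabidopsis IAA17) is followed directly by mClover3 and an SV40 polyadenylation signal, so correct integration should yield an eIF3k-mAID-mClover fusion expressed from the native locus. Downstream, a separate SV40 promoter drives NeoR with an HSV TK polyadenylation signal, allowing G418 selection of integrants.

In cells that express the TIR1 F-box protein, adding auxin triggers rapid degradation of the tagged protein, while mClover allows its level and localisation to be monitored. The record does not describe the nuclease or guide RNA used to stimulate knock-in. The associated study examined eIF3k as a regulator of ribosome content.
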