Features (pLannotate 1.2.2; 27 found; start..end, strand, type, name):
     86..107     +  protein_bind   CAP binding site: CAP binding activates transcription in the presence of cAMP. E. coli catabolite activator protein
    122..152     +  promoter       lac promoter: promoter for the E. coli lac operon
    160..176     +  protein_bind   lac operator: The lac repressor binds to the lac operator to inhibit transcription in E. coli. This inhibition can be relieved by adding lactose or isopropyl-β-D-thiogalactopyranoside (IPTG). lac repressor encoded by lacI
    218..236     +  promoter       SP6 promoter: promoter for bacteriophage SP6 RNA polymerase
    542..640     -  CDS            C9orf85 (fragment): CI085_HUMAN - Experimental evidence at protein level: Swiss-Prot protein existence level 1. From Homo sapiens (Human).
   1116..1319    +  CDS            mini-AID: minimal degron from the auxin-responsive IAA17 protein of Arabidopsis thaliana (Kubota et al., 2013) acts as an auxin-inducible degron (AID) in the presence of TIR1
   1326..2045    +  CDS            mClover3: bright green-yellow fluorescent protein derived from mClover2, with improved photostability (Bajar et al., 2003) mammalian codon-optimized
   2056..2140    +  CDS            large T antigen (fragment): large T antigen from SV40 (simian virus 40)
   2163..2284    +  polyA_signal   SV40 poly(A) signal: SV40 polyadenylation signal
   2318..2746    -  rep_origin     f1 ori (sequence partly withheld): f1 bacteriophage origin of replication; arrow indicates direction of (+) strand synthesis
   2773..2877    +  promoter       AmpR promoter: bla
   2879..3236    +  promoter       SV40 promoter: SV40 enhancer and early promoter
   3271..4065    +  CDS            NeoR/KanR: aminoglycoside phosphotransferase from Tn5; aph(3')-II (or nptII); confers resistance to neomycin, kanamycin, and G418 (Geneticin®)
   4086..4238    +  CDS            ble (fragment): BLE_KLEPN - Experimental evidence at protein level: Swiss-Prot protein existence level 1. Binding protein with a strong affinity to the bleomycin family of antibiotics. Binds to CL990; an antimitotic-antibiotic compound. From Klebsiella pneumoniae.
   4297..4339    +  polyA_signal   HSV TK poly(A) signal (fragment): herpes simplex virus thymidine kinase polyadenylation signal (Cole and Stacy, 1985)
   4770..4940    +  CDS            C9orf85 (fragment): CI085_HUMAN - Experimental evidence at protein level: Swiss-Prot protein existence level 1. From Homo sapiens (Human).
   4979..5053    -  CDS            C8orf17 (fragment): MOST1_HUMAN - Experimental evidence at protein level: Swiss-Prot protein existence level 1. May be involved in cell survival, proliferation and progression of cancer cells. From Homo sapiens (Human).
   5172..5190    -  promoter       T7 promoter: promoter for bacteriophage T7 RNA polymerase
   5193..5340    +  CDS            lacZα (fragment): LacZα fragment of β-galactosidase; lacZ fragment
   5350..5653    +  CDS            ccdB (fragment): CcdB, a bacterial toxin that poisons DNA gyrase; ccdB; Plasmids containing the ccdB gene cannot be propagated in standard E. coli strains.
   5701..5970    +  CDS            tnpA (fragment): TN5P_ECOLX - Also known as tnp. Experimental evidence at protein level: Swiss-Prot protein existence level 1. Mediates transposition of transposon Tn5 by a 'cut and paste' mechanism. First, the monomeric transposase binds the 19 bp inverted DNA repeats flanking the transposon. Then, dimerization of the DNA- bound transposase creates a synaptic DNA complex. After nicking of the first DNA strand, excision of the transposon proceeds through a series of intermediates. The transposase then mediates the insertion of the transposon at a new site by strand transfer. The activity of the wild- type tran
   6002..6796    +  CDS            NeoR/KanR: aminoglycoside phosphotransferase from Tn5; aph(3')-II (or nptII); confers resistance to neomycin, kanamycin, and G418 (Geneticin®)
   6817..6867    -  misc_feature   bom (fragment): basis of mobility region from pBR322
   6894..6982    +  promoter       AmpR promoter (fragment): bla
   7002..7376    +  CDS            BleoR: antibiotic-binding protein; Sh ble from Streptoalloteichus hindustanus; confers resistance to bleomycin, phleomycin, and Zeocin™
   7514..8102    +  rep_origin     ori: high-copy-number ColE1/pMB1/pBR322/pUC origin of replication
   8285..73      +  CDS            lacI (fragment) (across the origin): lac repressor; lacI; The lac repressor binds to the lac operator to inhibit transcription in E. coli. This inhibition can be relieved by adding lactose or isopropyl-β-D-thiogalactopyranoside (IPTG).
>Addgene plasmid #192243 | eIF3k- pMK289 (mAID-mClover-NeoR) plasmid | addgene full sequence | sequence record 381190 | Addgene NGS Result
CTCTCCCCGCGCGTTGGCCGATTCATTAATGCAGCTGGCACGACAGGTTTCCCGACTGGAAAGCGGGCAG
TGAGCGCAACGCAATTAATGTGAGTTAGCTCACTCATTAGGCACCCCAGGCTTTACACTTTATGCTTCCG
GCTCGTATGTTGTGTGGAATTGTGAGCGGATAACAATTTCACACAGGAAACAGCTATGACCATGATTACG
CCAAGCTATTTAGGTGACACTATAGAATACTCAAGCTATGCATCAAGCTTGGTACCACTAGTAACGGCCG
CCAGTGTGCTGGAATTCGCCCTTAGGGCCTCCTTTCTTCTCCCCTTTGGCTTCTGTTGCCCCACCCCACC
TTCCTGACCTTTTAGGTCACAGGTGGAGAGGGCAGTGCTGAGTCAACAAGGAAAAGGAGGAGGAAGGTGT
GAATCTCAGGGAAGTAGGAGCCCAGCCCTGCCGGGGGAGTAGACGGGAGGGTTCCCTCTGTCTCAGTTCT
GGCTCCATTGCTCTGTGTCCTGGGTCAAACAGGATAGGTTCAAAATACTCAGGAGGCTGAGGCAGGAGAA
TCACTTGAACCCGGAAGGTGGAGGTTGCAGTGAGCCAAGATCGCTCCACTGCACTACAGCCTGGGCAACA
GAATGAGACTGTGTCTCAAAAAAAAACTTAAGAGTATCCTGCAAATAGTACCTAGTAAATATTATCATGT
AGGTAATTACAAACAACACTTCCTTGGCACTTTGTTCTAAGCACCTCGTTTGGTCCTACAATCCTATAAG
GTAGGTGCTTCTTAAAGATAGGAAGGTAGGTGATGCTCAGAGATGTTCAGTAACTTGTCCAAGTGACCCA
GCTGTTAATTGGCAGAGCTGGGATTTGAACCTAGCCCTCCTTGCTCCAGAGTCCATCTTTTTAAAATACT
GCACCAAACTGCCTTTGTGATGGTAACTGGGGCCTGGAAGGAGTTTATGATCTCCCCCTAAAGAATTGTG
GGTGCTGTAGCAGGTGGCTGGAGGTTTGTCTCCCGCCCTTCTCACCTTCAGTCTGGTCTCTCCTTCCCCA
CAGGTGTGAGCAGTATCATGGCATCCTCCCAGGGAGGAGGAGGAGGAGGATCCGGTGCAGGCGCCAAGGA
GAAGAGTGCTTGTCCTAAAGATCCAGCCAAACCTCCGGCCAAGGCACAAGTTGTGGGATGGCCACCGGTG
AGATCATACCGGAAGAACGTGATGGTTTCCTGCCAAAAATCAAGCGGTGGCCCGGAGGCGGCGGCGTTCG
TGAAGGTATCAATGGACGGAGCACCGTACTTGAGGAAAATCGATTTGAGGATGTATAAAGCTAGCATGGT
GAGCAAGGGCGAGGAGCTGTTCACCGGGGTGGTGCCCATCCTGGTCGAGCTGGACGGCGACGTAAACGGC
CACAAGTTCAGCGTCCGCGGCGAGGGCGAGGGCGATGCCACCAACGGCAAGCTGACCCTGAAGTTCATCT
GCACCACCGGCAAGCTGCCCGTGCCCTGGCCCACCCTCGTGACCACCTTCGGCTACGGCGTGGCCTGCTT
CAGCCGCTACCCCGACCACATGAAGCAGCACGACTTCTTCAAGTCCGCCATGCCCGAAGGCTACGTCCAG
GAGCGCACCATCTCTTTCAAGGACGACGGTACCTACAAGACCCGCGCCGAGGTGAAGTTCGAGGGCGACA
CCCTGGTGAACCGCATCGAGCTGAAGGGCATCGACTTCAAGGAGGACGGCAACATCCTGGGGCACAAGCT
GGAGTACAACTTCAACAGCCACAACGTCTATATCACGGCCGACAAGCAGAAGAACGGCATCAAGGCTAAC
TTCAAGATCCGCCACAACGTTGAGGACGGCAGCGTGCAGCTCGCCGACCACTACCAGCAGAACACCCCCA
TCGGCGACGGCCCCGTGCTGCTGCCCGACAACCACTACCTGAGCCATCAGTCCAAGCTGAGCAAAGACCC
CAACGAGAAGCGCGATCACATGGTCCTGCTGGAGTTCGTGACCGCCGCCGGGATTACACATGGCATGGAC
GAGCTGTACAAGTAATCTAGATAACTGATCATAATCAGCCATACCACATTTGTAGAGGTTTTACTTGCTT
TAAAAAACCTCCCACACCTCCCCCTGAACCTGAAACATAAAATGAATGCAATTGTTGTTGTTAACTTGTT
TATTGCAGCTTATAATGGTTACAAATAAAGCAATAGCATCACAAATTTCACAAATAAAGCATTTTTTTCA
CTGCATTCTAGTTGTGGTTTGTCCAAACTCATCAATGTATCTTAACGCGTAAATTGTAAGCGTTAATATT
TTGTTAAAATTCGCGTTAAATTTTTGTTAAATCAGCTCATTTTTTAACCAATAGGCCGAAATCGGCAAAA
TCCCTTATAAATCAAAAGAATAGACCGAGATAGGGT
[37 nt withheld, positions 2417-2453]
AAAGAACGTGGACTCCAACGTCAAAGG
[49 nt withheld, positions 2481-2529]
T
[91 nt withheld, positions 2531-2621]
G
[124 nt withheld, positions 2623-2746]
CAGGTGGCACTTTTCGGGGAAATGTGCGCGGAACCCCTATTTGTTTATTTTTCTAAATACATTCAAATAT
GTATCCGCTCATGAGACAATAACCCTGATAAATGCTTCAATAATATTGAAAAAGGAAGAGTCCTGAGGCG
GAAAGAACCAGCTGTGGAATGTGTGTCAGTTAGGGTGTGGAAAGTCCCCAGGCTCCCCAGCAGGCAGAAG
TATGCAAAGCATGCATCTCAATTAGTCAGCAACCAGGTGTGGAAAGTCCCCAGGCTCCCCAGCAGGCAGA
AGTATGCAAAGCATGCATCTCAATTAGTCAGCAACCATAGTCCCGCCCCTAACTCCGCCCATCCCGCCCC
TAACTCCGCCCAGTTCCGCCCATTCTCCGCCCCATGGCTGACTAATTTTTTTTATTTATGCAGAGGCCGA
GGCCGCCTCGGCCTCTGAGCTATTCCAGAAGTAGTGAGGAGGCTTTTTTGGAGGCCTAGGCTTTTGCAAA
GATCGATCAAGAGACAGGATGAGGATCGTTTCGCATGATTGAACAAGATGGATTGCACGCAGGTTCTCCG
GCCGCTTGGGTGGAGAGGCTATTCGGCTATGACTGGGCACAACAGACAATCGGCTGCTCTGATGCCGCCG
TGTTCCGGCTGTCAGCGCAGGGGCGCCCGGTTCTTTTTGTCAAGACCGACCTGTCCGGTGCCCTGAATGA
ACTGCAAGACGAGGCAGCGCGGCTATCGTGGCTGGCCACGACGGGCGTTCCTTGCGCAGCTGTGCTCGAC
GTTGTCACTGAAGCGGGAAGGGACTGGCTGCTATTGGGCGAAGTGCCGGGGCAGGATCTCCTGTCATCTC
ACCTTGCTCCTGCCGAGAAAGTATCCATCATGGCTGATGCAATGCGGCGGCTGCATACGCTTGATCCGGC
TACCTGCCCATTCGACCACCAAGCGAAACATCGCATCGAGCGAGCACGTACTCGGATGGAAGCCGGTCTT
GTCGATCAGGATGATCTGGACGAAGAGCATCAGGGGCTCGCGCCAGCCGAACTGTTCGCCAGGCTCAAGG
CGAGCATGCCCGACGGCGAGGATCTCGTCGTGACCCATGGCGATGCCTGCTTGCCGAATATCATGGTGGA
AAATGGCCGCTTTTCTGGATTCATCGACTGTGGCCGGCTGGGTGTGGCGGACCGCTATCAGGACATAGCG
TTGGCTACCCGTGATATTGCTGAAGAGCTTGGCGGCGAATGGGCTGACCGCTTCCTCGTGCTTTACGGTA
TCGCCGCTCCCGATTCGCAGCGCATCGCCTTCTATCGCCTTCTTGACGAGTTCTTCTGAGCGGGACTCTG
GGGTTCGAAATGACCGACCAAGCGACGCCCAACCTGCCATCACGAGATTTCGATTCCACCGCCGCCTTCT
ATGAAAGGTTGGGCTTCGGAATCGTTTTCCGGGACGCCGGCTGGATGATCCTCCAGCGCGGGGATCTCAT
GCTGGAGTTCTTCGCCCACCCTAGGGGGAGGCTAACTGAAACACGGAAGGAGACAATACCGGAAGGAACC
CGCGCTATGACGGCAATAAAAAGACAGAATAAAACGCACGGTGTTGGGTCGTTGGATCCTAACTTCAGGT
GTTTAATAAAGATGTGTTGACTCAGCCCTACTGTCTCCTCCCTGGCTTCCTGCCTCTGCCCCTTGCCCAC
CAGAGGGAGCTCAGGAGCAGGCCTCTGCTCTGGGTTGGCCCCCGCACCGTACCCCCAGCCCCCACCACAC
CACACCCCATGGCGGGGTTTCCGCCTCCTTTTTCCCCTGCTTCGACTTCCTCCCTTGCCCCACCCTACCT
TCCTGACCTTTTAGGTCTTGGGTGGGGAGGGCAGCATTGAGTCAGCAAGGAGGAGGGAGTATGAATGGGA
TGTGGCAGCCCAGCCCTGTGGTGGAGGCTGAGCACCTCTGGGAGGAGTGAAGGTGAAGTTTCCCTCTGTC
TTGATGGTGGCTCTTGCTTTGTGACCTTGGTCAAGGGACTGTGCCTCTTTTTTTTTTAGACGAAGTCTCG
CTCTGTCGCCCAGGCTGGAGTGCAGTCGCGCGATCTCGGCTCACTGCACGCTCCACCTCCCGGGTTTATG
CCATTCTCCTGCCTCAGCCTCCAGAGTAGCTGGGACTACAGGCGCCCGCCACCATGCTCGGCCAATTTCT
TGTATTTTTAGTAGACAGGGTTTCACCGTGTTAGCCAGGATGGTCTTGATCTCCTGACCTTGTAATCTGC
CTGCCTCGGCCTCCCAAAGTACTGGGATTACAGGCGTGAGCCACCGCGCCCAGCCGGGATTGTGCCTCTC
TAATTCTCAGTTTCTTCATCTGCAGAAGGGGAAGAATAATGCACCAAGGGCGAATTCTGCAGATATCCAT
CACACTGGCGGCCGCTCGAGCATGCATCTAGAGGGCCCAATTCGCCCTATAGTGAGTCGTATTACAATTC
ACTGGCCGTCGTTTTACAACGTCGTGACTGGGAAAACCCTGGCGTTACCCAACTTAATCGCCTTGCAGCA
CATCCCCCTTTCGCCAGCTGGCGTAATAGCGAAGAGGCCCGCACCGATCGCCCTTCCCAACAGTTGCGCA
GCCTATACGTACGGCAGTTTAAGGTTTACACCTATAAAAGAGAGAGCCGTTATCGTCTGTTTGTGGATGT
ACAGAGTGATATTATTGACACGCCGGGGCGACGGATGGTGATCCCCCTGGCCAGTGCACGTCTGCTGTCA
GATAAAGTCTCCCGTGAACTTTACCCGGTGGTGCATATCGGGGATGAAAGCTGGCGCATGATGACCACCG
ATATGGCCAGTGTGCCGGTCTCCGTTATCGGGGAAGAAGTGGCTGATCTCAGCCACCGCGAAAATGACAT
CAAAAACGCCATTAACCTGATGTTCTGGGGAATATAAATGTCAGGCATGAGATTATCAAAAAGGATCTTC
ACCTAGATCCTTTTCACGTAGAAAGCCAGTCCGCAGAAACGGTGCTGACCCCGGATGAATGTCAGCTACT
GGGCTATCTGGACAAGGGAAAACGCAAGCGCAAAGAGAAAGCAGGTAGCTTGCAGTGGGCTTACATGGCG
ATAGCTAGACTGGGCGGTTTTATGGACAGCAAGCGAACCGGAATTGCCAGCTGGGGCGCCCTCTGGTAAG
GTTGGGAAGCCCTGCAAAGTAAACTGGATGGCTTTCTTGCCGCCAAGGATCTGATGGCGCAGGGGATCAA
GCTCTGATCAAGAGACAGGATGAGGATCGTTTCGCATGATTGAACAAGATGGATTGCACGCAGGTTCTCC
GGCCGCTTGGGTGGAGAGGCTATTCGGCTATGACTGGGCACAACAGACAATCGGCTGCTCTGATGCCGCC
GTGTTCCGGCTGTCAGCGCAGGGGCGCCCGGTTCTTTTTGTCAAGACCGACCTGTCCGGTGCCCTGAATG
AACTGCAAGACGAGGCAGCGCGGCTATCGTGGCTGGCCACGACGGGCGTTCCTTGCGCAGCTGTGCTCGA
CGTTGTCACTGAAGCGGGAAGGGACTGGCTGCTATTGGGCGAAGTGCCGGGGCAGGATCTCCTGTCATCT
CACCTTGCTCCTGCCGAGAAAGTATCCATCATGGCTGATGCAATGCGGCGGCTGCATACGCTTGATCCGG
CTACCTGCCCATTCGACCACCAAGCGAAACATCGCATCGAGCGAGCACGTACTCGGATGGAAGCCGGTCT
TGTCGATCAGGATGATCTGGACGAAGAGCATCAGGGGCTCGCGCCAGCCGAACTGTTCGCCAGGCTCAAG
GCGAGCATGCCCGACGGCGAGGATCTCGTCGTGACCCATGGCGATGCCTGCTTGCCGAATATCATGGTGG
AAAATGGCCGCTTTTCTGGATTCATCGACTGTGGCCGGCTGGGTGTGGCGGACCGCTATCAGGACATAGC
GTTGGCTACCCGTGATATTGCTGAAGAGCTTGGCGGCGAATGGGCTGACCGCTTCCTCGTGCTTTACGGT
ATCGCCGCTCCCGATTCGCAGCGCATCGCCTTCTATCGCCTTCTTGACGAGTTCTTCTGAATTATTAACG
CTTACAATTTCCTGATGCGGTATTTTCTCCTTACGCATCTGTGCGGTATTTCACACCGCATCAGGTGGCA
CTTTTCGGGGAAATGTGCGCGGAACCCCTATTTGTTTATTTTTCTAAATACATTCAAATATGTATCCGCT
CATGAGACAATAACCCTGATAAATGCTTCAATAATAGCACGTGAGGAGGGCCACCATGGCCAAGTTGACC
AGTGCCGTTCCGGTGCTCACCGCGCGCGACGTCGCCGGAGCGGTCGAGTTCTGGACCGACCGGCTCGGGT
TCTCCCGGGACTTCGTGGAGGACGACTTCGCCGGTGTGGTCCGGGACGACGTGACCCTGTTCATCAGCGC
GGTCCAGGACCAGGTGGTGCCGGACAACACCCTGGCCTGGGTGTGGGTGCGCGGCCTGGACGAGCTGTAC
GCCGAGTGGTCGGAGGTCGTGTCCACGAACTTCCGGGACGCCTCCGGGCCGGCCATGACCGAGATCGGCG
AGCAGCCGTGGGGGCGGGAGTTCGCCCTGCGCGACCCGGCCGGCAACTGCGTGCACTTCGTGGCCGAGGA
GCAGGACTGACACGTGCTAAAACTTCATTTTTAATTTAAAAGGATCTAGGTGAAGATCCTTTTTGATAAT
CTCATGACCAAAATCCCTTAACGTGAGTTTTCGTTCCACTGAGCGTCAGACCCCGTAGAAAAGATCAAAG
GATCTTCTTGAGATCCTTTTTTTCTGCGCGTAATCTGCTGCTTGCAAACAAAAAAACCACCGCTACCAGC
GGTGGTTTGTTTGCCGGATCAAGAGCTACCAACTCTTTTTCCGAAGGTAACTGGCTTCAGCAGAGCGCAG
ATACCAAATACTGTTCTTCTAGTGTAGCCGTAGTTAGGCCACCACTTCAAGAACTCTGTAGCACCGCCTA
CATACCTCGCTCTGCTAATCCTGTTACCAGTGGCTGCTGCCAGTGGCGATAAGTCGTGTCTTACCGGGTT
GGACTCAAGACGATAGTTACCGGATAAGGCGCAGCGGTCGGGCTGAACGGGGGGTTCGTGCACACAGCCC
AGCTTGGAGCGAACGACCTACACCGAACTGAGATACCTACAGCGTGAGCTATGAGAAAGCGCCACGCTTC
CCGAAGGGAGAAAGGCGGACAGGTATCCGGTAAGCGGCAGGGTCGGAACAGGAGAGCGCACGAGGGAGCT
TCCAGGGGGAAACGCCTGGTATCTTTATAGTCCTGTCGGGTTTCGCCACCTCTGACTTGAGCGTCGATTT
TTGTGATGCTCGTCAGGGGGGCGGAGCCTATGGAAAAACGCCAGCAACGCGGCCTTTTTACGGTTCCTGG
CCTTTTGCTGGCCTTTTGCTCACATGTTCTTTCCTGCGTTATCCCCTGATTCTGTGGATAACCGTATTAC
CGCCTTTGAGTGAGCTGATACCGCTCGCCGCAGCCGAACGACCGAGCGCAGCGAGTCAGTGAGCGAGGAA
GCGGAAGAGCGCCCAATACGCAAACCGC
